>Addgene plasmid #83333 | Pentaprobe PP8 | addgene full sequence | sequence record 162236 | Addgene Assembled Sequence
GACGGATCGGGAGATCTCCCGATCCCCTATGGTCGACTCTCAGTACAATCTGCTCTGATGCCGCATAGTT
AAGCCAGTATCTGCTCCCTGCTTGTGTGTTGGAGGTCGCTGAGTAGTGCGCGAGCAAAATTTAAGCTACA
ACAAGGCAAGGCTTGACCGACAATTGCATGAAGAATCTGCTTAGGGTTAGGCGTTTTGCGCTGCTTCGCG
ATGTACGGGCCAGATATACGCGTTGACATTGATTATTGACTAGTTATTAATAGTAATCAATTACGGGGTC
ATTAGTTCATAGCCCATATATGGAGTTCCGCGTTACATAACTTACGGTAAATGGCCCGCCTGGCTGACCG
CCCAACGACCCCCGCCCATTGACGTCAATAATGACGTATGTTCCCATAGTAACGCCAATAGGGACTTTCC
ATTGACGTCAATGGGTGGAGTATTTACGGTAAACTGCCCACTTGGCAGTACATCAAGTGTATCATATGCC
AAGTACGCCCCCTATTGACGTCAATGACGGTAAATGGCCCGCCTGGCATTATGCCCAGTACATGACCTTA
TGGGACTTTCCTACTTGGCAGTACATCTACGTATTAGTCATCGCTATTACCATGGTGATGCGGTTTTGGC
AGTACATCAATGGGCGTGGATAGCGGTTTGACTCACGGGGATTTCCAAGTCTCCACCCCATTGACGTCAA
TGGGAGTTTGTTTTGGCACCAAAATCAACGGGACTTTCCAAAATGTCGTAACAACTCCGCCCCATTGACG
CAAATGGGCGGTAGGCGTGTACGGTGGGAGGTCTATATAAGCAGAGCTCTCTGGCTAACTAGAGAACCCA
CTGCTTACTGGCTTATCGAAATTAATACGACTCACTATAGGGAGACCCAAGCTTGGTACTAGAATAGAGC
GCAACTGAAGTCAAATCAAGCCAAACCAAGTTAAGCTAAGTGAACGCAGAGGAGAGTACAACACAATTAA
ATGAAACTAAAGTAAGATACTAGAGGGCCCTATTCTATAGTGTCACCTAAATGCTAGAGCTCGCTGATCA
GCCTCGACTGTGCCTTCTAGTTGCCAGCCATCTGTTGTTTGCCCCTCCCCCGTGCCTTCCTTGACCCTGG
AAGGTGCCACTCCCACTGTCCTTTCCTAATAAAATGAGGAAATTGCATCGCATTGTCTGAGTAGGTGTCA
TTCTATTCTGGGGGGTGGGGTGGGGCAGGACAGCAAGGGGGAGGATTGGGAAGACAATAGCAGGCATGCT
GGGGATGCGGTGGGCTCTATGGCTTCTGAGGCGGAAAGAACCAGCTGGGGCTCTAGGGGGTATCCCC
[124 nt withheld, positions 1328-1451]
C
[91 nt withheld, positions 1453-1543]
A
[49 nt withheld, positions 1545-1593]
CCTTTGACGTTGGAGTCCACGTTCTTT
[37 nt withheld, positions 1621-1657]
ACCCTATCTCGGTCTATTCTTTTGATTTATAAGGGATTTTGCCGATTTCGGCCTATTGGTTAAAAAATGA
GCTGATTTAACAAAAATTTAACGCGAATTAATTCTGTGGAATGTGTGTCAGTTAGGGTGTGGAAAGTCCC
CAGGCTCCCCAGGCAGGCAGAAGTATGCAAAGCATGCATCTCAATTAGTCAGCAACCAGGTGTGGAAAGT
CCCCAGGCTCCCCAGCAGGCAGAAGTATGCAAAGCATGCATCTCAATTAGTCAGCAACCATAGTCCCGCC
CCTAACTCCGCCCATCCCGCCCCTAACTCCGCCCAGTTCCGCCCATTCTCCGCCCCATGGCTGACTAATT
TTTTTTATTTATGCAGAGGCCGAGGCCGCCTCTGCCTCTGAGCTATTCCAGAAGTAGTGAGGAGGCTTTT
TTGGAGGCCTAGGCTTTTGCAAAAAGCTCCCGGGAGCTTGTATATCCATTTTCGGATCTGATCAAGAGAC
AGGATGAGGATCGTTTCGCATGATTGAACAAGATGGATTGCACGCAGGTTCTCCGGCCGCTTGGGTGGAG
AGGCTATTCGGCTATGACTGGGCACAACAGACAATCGGCTGCTCTGATGCCGCCGTGTTCCGGCTGTCAG
CGCAGGGGCGCCCGGTTCTTTTTGTCAAGACCGACCTGTCCGGTGCCCTGAATGAACTGCAGGACGAGGC
AGCGCGGCTATCGTGGCTGGCCACGACGGGCGTTCCTTGCGCAGCTGTGCTCGACGTTGTCACTGAAGCG
GGAAGGGACTGGCTGCTATTGGGCGAAGTGCCGGGGCAGGATCTCCTGTCATCTCACCTTGCTCCTGCCG
AGAAAGTATCCATCATGGCTGATGCAATGCGGCGGCTGCATACGCTTGATCCGGCTACCTGCCCATTCGA
CCACCAAGCGAAACATCGCATCGAGCGAGCACGTACTCGGATGGAAGCCGGTCTTGTCGATCAGGATGAT
CTGGACGAAGAGCATCAGGGGCTCGCGCCAGCCGAACTGTTCGCCAGGCTCAAGGCGCGCATGCCCGACG
GCGAGGATCTCGTCGTGACCCATGGCGATGCCTGCTTGCCGAATATCATGGTGGAAAATGGCCGCTTTTC
TGGATTCATCGACTGTGGCCGGCTGGGTGTGGCGGACCGCTATCAGGACATAGCGTTGGCTACCCGTGAT
ATTGCTGAAGAGCTTGGCGGCGAATGGGCTGACCGCTTCCTCGTGCTTTACGGTATCGCCGCTCCCGATT
CGCAGCGCATCGCCTTCTATCGCCTTCTTGACGAGTTCTTCTGAGCGGGACTCTGGGGTTCGAAATGACC
GACCAAGCGACGCCCAACCTGCCATCACGAGATTTCGATTCCACCGCCGCCTTCTATGAAAGGTTGGGCT
TCGGAATCGTTTTCCGGGACGCCGGCTGGATGATCCTCCAGCGCGGGGATCTCATGCTGGAGTTCTTCGC
CCACCCCAACTTGTTTATTGCAGCTTATAATGGTTACAAATAAAGCAATAGCATCACAAATTTCACAAAT
AAAGCATTTTTTTCACTGCATTCTAGTTGTGGTTTGTCCAAACTCATCAATGTATCTTATCATGTCTGTA
TACCGTCGACCTCTAGCTAGAGCTTGGCGTAATCATGGTCATAGCTGTTTCCTGTGTGAAATTGTTATCC
GCTCACAATTCCACACAACATACGAGCCGGAAGCATAAAGTGTAAAGCCTGGGGTGCCTAATGAGTGAGC
TAACTCACATTAATTGCGTTGCGCTCACTGCCCGCTTTCCAGTCGGGAAACCTGTCGTGCCAGCTGCATT
AATGAATCGGCCAACGCGCGGGGAGAGGCGGTTTGCGTATTGGGCGCTCTTCCGCTTCCTCGCTCACTGA
CTCGCTGCGCTCGGTCGTTCGGCTGCGGCGAGCGGTATCAGCTCACTCAAAGGCGGTAATACGGTTATCC
ACAGAATCAGGGGATAACGCAGGAAAGAACATGTGAGCAAAAGGCCAGCAAAAGGCCAGGAACCGTAAAA
AGGCCGCGTTGCTGGCGTTTTTCCATAGGCTCCGCCCCCCTGACGAGCATCACAAAAATCGACGCTCAAG
TCAGAGGTGGCGAAACCCGACAGGACTATAAAGATACCAGGCGTTTCCCCCTGGAAGCTCCCTCGTGCGC
TCTCCTGTTCCGACCCTGCCGCTTACCGGATACCTGTCCGCCTTTCTCCCTTCGGGAAGCGTGGCGCTTT
CTCAATGCTCACGCTGTAGGTATCTCAGTTCGGTGTAGGTCGTTCGCTCCAAGCTGGGCTGTGTGCACGA
ACCCCCCGTTCAGCCCGACCGCTGCGCCTTATCCGGTAACTATCGTCTTGAGTCCAACCCGGTAAGACAC
GACTTATCGCCACTGGCAGCAGCCACTGGTAACAGGATTAGCAGAGCGAGGTATGTAGGCGGTGCTACAG
AGTTCTTGAAGTGGTGGCCTAACTACGGCTACACTAGAAGGACAGTATTTGGTATCTGCGCTCTGCTGAA
GCCAGTTACCTTCGGAAAAAGAGTTGGTAGCTCTTGATCCGGCAAACAAACCACCGCTGGTAGCGGTGGT
TTTTTTGTTTGCAAGCAGCAGATTACGCGCAGAAAAAAAGGATCTCAAGAAGATCCTTTGATCTTTTCTA
CGGGGTCTGACGCTCAGTGGAACGAAAACTCACGTTAAGGGATTTTGGTCATGAGATTATCAAAAAGGAT
CTTCACCTAGATCCTTTTAAATTAAAAATGAAGTTTTAAATCAATCTAAAGTATATATGAGTAAACTTGG
TCTGACAGTTACCAATGCTTAATCAGTGAGGCACCTATCTCAGCGATCTGTCTATTTCGTTCATCCATAG
TTGCCTGACTCCCCGTCGTGTAGATAACTACGATACGGGAGGGCTTACCATCTGGCCCCAGTGCTGCAAT
GATACCGCGAGACCCACGCTCACCGGCTCCAGATTTATCAGCAATAAACCAGCCAGCCGGAAGGGCCGAG
CGCAGAAGTGGTCCTGCAACTTTATCCGCCTCCATCCAGTCTATTAATTGTTGCCGGGAAGCTAGAGTAA
GTAGTTCGCCAGTTAATAGTTTGCGCAACGTTGTTGCCATTGCTACAGGCATCGTGGTGTCACGCTCGTC
GTTTGGTATGGCTTCATTCAGCTCCGGTTCCCAACGATCAAGGCGAGTTACATGATCCCCCATGTTGTGC
AAAAAAGCGGTTAGCTCCTTCGGTCCTCCGATCGTTGTCAGAAGTAAGTTGGCCGCAGTGTTATCACTCA
TGGTTATGGCAGCACTGCATAATTCTCTTACTGTCATGCCATCCGTAAGATGCTTTTCTGTGACTGGTGA
GTACTCAACCAAGTCATTCTGAGAATAGTGTATGCGGCGACCGAGTTGCTCTTGCCCGGCGTCAATACGG
GATAATACCGCGCCACATAGCAGAACTTTAAAAGTGCTCATCATTGGAAAACGTTCTTCGGGGCGAAAAC
TCTCAAGGATCTTACCGCTGTTGAGATCCAGTTCGATGTAACCCACTCGTGCACCCAACTGATCTTCAGC
ATCTTTTACTTTCACCAGCGTTTCTGGGTGAGCAAAAACAGGAAGGCAAAATGCCGCAAAAAAGGGAATA
AGGGCGACACGGAAATGTTGAATACTCATACTCTTCCTTTTTCAATATTATTGAAGCATTTATCAGGGTT
ATTGTCTCATGAGCGGATACATATTTGAATGTATTTAGAAAAATAAACAAATAGGGGTTCCGCGCACATT
TCCCCGAAAAGTGCCACCTGACGTC
Features (pLannotate 1.2.2; 20 found; start..end, strand, type, name):
     36..80      -  misc_feature   bom (fragment): basis of mobility region from pBR322
    235..614     +  enhancer       CMV enhancer: human cytomegalovirus immediate early enhancer
    615..818     +  promoter       CMV promoter: human cytomegalovirus (CMV) immediate early promoter
    814..847     +  LTR            5' LTR (truncated) (fragment): truncated 5' long terminal repeat (LTR) from HIV-1
    863..881     +  promoter       T7 promoter: promoter for bacteriophage T7 RNA polymerase
   1014..1032    -  promoter       SP6 promoter: promoter for bacteriophage SP6 RNA polymerase
   1058..1282    +  polyA_signal   bGH poly(A) signal: bovine growth hormone polyadenylation signal
   1286..1307    +  promoter       SV40 promoter (fragment): SV40 enhancer and early promoter
   1328..1756    +  rep_origin     f1 ori (sequence partly withheld): f1 bacteriophage origin of replication; arrow indicates direction of (+) strand synthesis
   1770..2100    +  promoter       SV40 promoter: SV40 enhancer and early promoter
   2167..2958    +  CDS            neo: KKA2_KLEPN - Also known as kan, nptII. Experimental evidence at protein level: Swiss-Prot protein existence level 1. Resistance to kanamycin, neomycin, paromomycin, ribostamycin, butirosin and gentamicin B. From Klebsiella pneumoniae.
   2982..3140    +  CDS            ble (fragment): BLE_KLEPN - Experimental evidence at protein level: Swiss-Prot protein existence level 1. Binding protein with a strong affinity to the bleomycin family of antibiotics. Binds to CL990; an antimitotic-antibiotic compound. From Klebsiella pneumoniae.
   3135..3256    +  polyA_signal   SV40 poly(A) signal: SV40 polyadenylation signal
   3329..3345    -  protein_bind   lac operator: The lac repressor binds to the lac operator to inhibit transcription in E. coli. This inhibition can be relieved by adding lactose or isopropyl-β-D-thiogalactopyranoside (IPTG). lac repressor encoded by lacI
   3353..3383    -  promoter       lac promoter: promoter for the E. coli lac operon
   3398..3419    -  protein_bind   CAP binding site: CAP binding activates transcription in the presence of cAMP. E. coli catabolite activator protein
   3432..3524    -  CDS            lacI (fragment): lac repressor; lacI; The lac repressor binds to the lac operator to inhibit transcription in E. coli. This inhibition can be relieved by adding lactose or isopropyl-β-D-thiogalactopyranoside (IPTG).
   3707..4295    -  rep_origin     ori: high-copy-number ColE1/pMB1/pBR322/pUC origin of replication
   4466..5326    -  CDS            AmpR: β-lactamase; bla; confers resistance to ampicillin, carbenicillin, and related antibiotics
   5327..5431    -  promoter       AmpR promoter: bla
