[The description below was written by a language model from this plasmid's Addgene catalogue record and pLannotate feature annotations shown in this document.]
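Description:
Pentaprobe PP8 is a pcDNA3-based plasmid (5,462 nt in the assembled sequence) that carries a roughly 100 bp synthetic insert, PP8. It is catalogued both as a mammalian expression vector and as an RNA transcription template. It replicates in E. coli from a high-copy ColE1/pUC-type origin and is selected with ampicillin through the β-lactamase gene and its own promoter. An f1 origin is also present, which would allow production of single-stranded DNA. The backbone retains the usual pcDNA3 mammalian selection cassette, in which an SV40 enhancer/early promoter drives the neomycin/kanamycin phosphotransferase gene and is followed by an SV40 polyadenylation signal. The short bom, HIV-1 LTR, ble, lacI and lac promoter/operator annotations appear to be backbone remnants or fragmentary matches rather than functional elements.

The feature table does not annotate the insert itself. By position, it should occupy the cloning region downstream of the CMV enhancer/promoter, between a forward-facing T7 promoter and a reverse-facing SP6 promoter, with the bovine growth hormone polyadenylation signal beyond. This layout lets the short synthetic sequence be transcribed by phage RNA polymerases, with T7 reading one strand and SP6 the complementary strand. The CMV promoter could in principle drive transcription in mammalian cells.

The stated purpose is to serve as a pentaprobe for assessing the RNA-binding potential of a protein, so the plasmid is presumably a template for making a defined RNA probe for binding assays. The name suggests PP8 is one member of a numbered pentaprobe series, but the record does not describe the design of the sequence, list other members, or give the cloning method.
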