Addgene plasmid #83333: Pentaprobe PP8
Purpose: Pentaprobe for assesing the RNA binding potential of a protein
Depositing lab: Joel Mackay. Depositing organization: University of Sydney. Publication: A rapid method for assessing the RNA-binding potential of a protein. Bendak K, Loughlin FE, Cheung V, O'Connell MR, Crossley M, Mackay JP. Nucleic Acids Res. 2012 Aug;40(14):e105. doi: 10.1093/nar/gks285. Epub 2012 Apr 3. PubMed 22492509.
Backbone
  Vector backbone: pcDNA3
  Backbone manufacturer: Invitrogen
  Backbone size w/o insert (bp): 5400
  Vector type: Mammalian Expression ; RNA transcription
Growth in bacteria
  Bacterial resistance: Ampicillin, 100 μg/mL
  Growth temperature: 37°C
  Growth strain: DH5alpha
  Copy number: High Copy
Gene/Insert
  Gene/Insert name: PP8
  Species: Synthetic
  Insert size (bp): 100
  Promoter: CMV
  Cloning method: Unknown
  Sequencing primers: 5′ CMV-F; 3′ BGH-R
Terms and licenses: Academic/Nonprofit Terms; Industry Terms: Not Available to Industry
How to cite: Pentaprobe PP8 was a gift from Joel Mackay (Addgene plasmid # 83333 ; http://n2t.net/addgene:83333 ; RRID:Addgene_83333)
