>Addgene plasmid #83333 | Pentaprobe PP8 | depositor partial sequence | sequence record 158592 | Pentaprobe sequence
TAGAATAGAGCGCAACTGAAGTCAAATCAAGCCAAACCAAGTTAAGCTAAGTGAACGCAGAGGAGAGTAC
AACACAATTAAATGAAACTAAAGTAAGATA
