>Addgene plasmid #83333 | Pentaprobe PP8 | addgene partial sequence | sequence record 162233 | CMV-F 5'-CGCAAATGGGCGGTAGGCGTG-3'
AGCAGAGCTCTCTGGCTAACTAGAGAACCCACTGCTTACTGGCTTATCGAAATTAATACGACTCACTATA
GGGAGACCCAAGCTTGGTACTAGAATAGAGCGCAACTGAAGTCAAATCAAGCCAAACCAAGTTAAGCTAA
GTGAACGCAGAGGAGAGTACAACACAATTAAATGAAACTAAAGTAAGATACTAGAGGGCCCTATTCTATA
GTGTCACCTAAATGCTAGAGCTCGCTGATCAGCCTCGACTGTGCCTTCTAGTTGCCAGCCATCTGTTGTT
TGCCCCTCCCCCGTGCCTTCCTTGACCCTGGAAGGTGCCACTCCCACTGTCCTTTCCTAATAAAATGAGG
AAATTGCATCGCATTGTCTGAGTAGGTGTCATTCTATTCTGGGGGGTGGGGTGGGGCAGGACAGCAAGGG
GGAGGATTGGGAAGACAATAGCAGGCATGCTGGGGATGCGGTGGGCTCTATGGCTTCTGAGGCGGAAAGA
ACCAGCTGGGGCTCTAGGGGGTATCCCC
[124 nt withheld, positions 519-642]
C
[91 nt withheld, positions 644-734]
A
[49 nt withheld, positions 736-784]
CCTTTGACGTTGGAGTCCACGTTCTTT
[37 nt withheld, positions 812-848]
ACCCTATCTCGGTCTATTCTTTTGATTTATAAGGGATTTTGCCGATTTCGGCCTATTGGTTAAAAAATGA
GCTGATTTAACAAAAATTTAACGC
