>Addgene plasmid #83333 | Pentaprobe PP8 | addgene partial sequence | sequence record 162235 | BGH-rev 5'-TAGAAGGCACAGTCGAGG-3'
CTATAGAATAGGGCCCTCTAGTATCTTACTTTAGTTTCATTTAATTGTGTTGTACTCTCCTCTGCGTTCA
CTTAGCTTAACTTGGTTTGGCTTGATTTGACTTCAGTTGCGCTCTATTCTAGTACCAAGCTTGGGTCTCC
CTATAGTGAGTCGTATTAATTTCGATAAGCCAGTAAGCAGTGGGTTCTCTAGTTAGCCAGAGAGCTCTGC
TTATATAGACCTCCCACCGTACACGCCTACCGCCCATTTGCGTCAATGGGGCGGAGTTGTTACGACATTT
TGGAAAGTCCCGTTGATTTTGGTGCCAAAACAAACTCCCATTGACGTCAATGGGGTGGAGACTTGGAAAT
CCCCGTGAGTCAAACCGCTATCCACGCCCATTGATGTACTGCCAAAACCGCATCACCATGGTAATAGCGA
TGACTAATACGTAGATGTACTGCCAAGTAGGAAAGTCCCATAAGGTCATGTACTGGGCATAATGCCAGGC
GGGCCATTTACCGTCATTGACGTCAATAGGGGGCGTACTTGGCATATGATACACTTGATGTACTGCCAAG
TGGGCAGTTTACCGTAAATACTCCACCCATTGACGTCAATGGAAAGTCCCTATTGGCGTTACTATGGGAA
CATACGTCATTATTGACGTCAATGGGCGGGGGTCGTTGGGCGGTCAGCCAGGCGGGCCATTTACCGTAAG
TTATGTAACGCGGAACTCCATATATGGGCTATGAACTAATGACCCCGTAATTGATTACTATTAATAACTA
GTCAATAATCAATGTCAACGCGTATATCTGGCCCGTACATCGCGAAGCAGCGCAAAACGCCTAACCCTAA
GCAGATTCTTCATGCAATTGTCGGTCAAGCCTTGCCTTGTTGTAGCTTAAATTTTGCTCGCGCACTACTC
AGCGACCTCCA
